Addgene plasmid #205408: pICH41276(3Uter)-tAT5G60160
Purpose: MoClo lvl0 3'UTR+Terminator part
Depositing lab: Jennifer Nemhauser. Depositing organization: University of Washington. Publication: Building a pipeline to identify and engineer constitutive and repressible promoters. Yang EJY, Nemhauser JL. Quant Plant Biol. 2023 Oct 19;4:e12. doi: 10.1017/qpb.2023.10. eCollection 2023. PubMed 37901686.
Backbone
  Vector backbone: pICH41276
  Backbone manufacturer: Sylvestre Marillonnet Lab
  Vector type: Synthetic Biology
Growth in bacteria
  Bacterial resistance: Spectinomycin, 50 μg/mL
  Growth temperature: 37°C
  Growth strain: DH5alpha
  Copy number: High Copy
Gene/Insert
  Gene/Insert name: tAT5G60160
  Species: A. thaliana (mustard weed)
  Insert size (bp): 354
  Cloning method: Restriction Enzyme; 5′ cloning site unknown (unknown if destroyed)
Terms and licenses: Academic/Nonprofit Terms; Industry Terms: Not Available to Industry
How to cite: pICH41276(3Uter)-tAT5G60160 was a gift from Jennifer Nemhauser (Addgene plasmid # 205408 ; http://n2t.net/addgene:205408 ; RRID:Addgene_205408)
