[The description below was written by a language model from this plasmid's Addgene catalogue record and pLannotate feature annotations shown in this document.]
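Description:
pICH41276(3Uter)-tAT5G60160 is a level 0 part plasmid for the MoClo (modular cloning, Golden Gate-based) system, built in the pICH41276 backbone, the standard acceptor for the 3'UTR-plus-terminator position. It is a small (about 2.6 kb), high-copy synthetic biology vector maintained in E. coli. Replication relies on a ColE1/pUC-type origin, and selection is by spectinomycin, conferred by an aadA aminoglycoside adenylyltransferase gene that spans the numbering origin of the circular sequence. An AmpR (bla) promoter lies upstream of aadA and presumably drives it. The short integrase and gentamicin acetyltransferase fragments annotated nearby are most likely remnants of the integron-derived cassette from which the resistance gene originated rather than functional genes, and the small lacI fragment is probably a leftover of the lacZ-region cloning site of the parent vector.

The payload is a 354 bp fragment from Arabidopsis thaliana, named tAT5G60160, representing the 3' untranslated region and transcription terminator of the locus AT5G60160. The automated feature table does not annotate this insert, and it does not mark the flanking Type IIS restriction sites or fusion overhangs, so their identity is not stated in the record; the exact cloning sites are also listed as unknown. As a level 0 part, the plasmid has no promoter or coding sequence of its own. It is meant to be combined with promoter, coding sequence and other level 0 modules in a one-pot assembly to build complete plant transcription units. There the fragment supplies transcript termination and polyadenylation signals. The associated work concerned identifying and engineering constitutive and repressible plant promoters.
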