Features (pLannotate 1.2.2; 6 found; start..end, strand, type, name):
    295..883     +  rep_origin     ori: high-copy-number ColE1/pMB1/pBR322/pUC origin of replication
   1066..1149    +  CDS            lacI (fragment): LACI_ECOLI - Experimental evidence at protein level: Swiss-Prot protein existence level 1. Repressor of the lactose operon. Binds allolactose as an inducer. From Escherichia coli (strain K12).
   1614..1718    +  promoter       AmpR promoter: bla
   1709..1789    -  CDS            int (fragment): INT2_ECOLX - Protein inferred from homology: Swiss-Prot protein existence level 3. Putative integrase believed to be involved in the insertion of antibiotic resistance genes into plasmids and transposons. From Escherichia coli.
   1877..1933    +  CDS            GmR (fragment): gentamycin acetyltransferase; aacC1; confers resistance to gentamycin
   1940..121     +  CDS            aadA (across the origin): S3AD_ECOLX - Experimental evidence at protein level: Swiss-Prot protein existence level 1. Mediates bacterial resistance to the antibiotics streptomycin and spectinomycin. From Escherichia coli.
>Addgene plasmid #205408 | pICH41276(3Uter)-tAT5G60160 | addgene full sequence | sequence record 404823 | Addgene NGS Result
CATACTTGAAGCTAGACAGGCTTATCTTGGACAAGAAGAAGATCGCTTGGCCTCGCGCGCAGATCAGTTG
GAAGAATTTGTCCATTACGTAAAAGGCGAGATCACCAAGGTAGTCGGCAAATAACTGTCAGACCAAGTTT
ACTCATATATACTTTAGATTGATTTAAAACTTCATTTTTAATTTAAAAGGATCTAGGTGAAGATCCTTTT
TGATAATCTCATGACCAAAATCCCTTAACGTGAGTTTTCGTTCCACTGAGCGTCAGACCCCGTAGAAAAG
ATCAAAGGATCTTCTTGAGATCCTTTTTTTCTGCGCGTAATCTGCTGCTTGCAAACAAAAAAACCACCGC
TACCAGCGGTGGTTTGTTTGCCGGATCAAGAGCTACCAACTCTTTTTCCGAAGGTAACTGGCTTCAGCAG
AGCGCAGATACCAAATACTGTTCTTCTAGTGTAGCCGTAGTTAGGCCACCACTTCAAGAACTCTGTAGCA
CCGCCTACATACCTCGCTCTGCTAATCCTGTTACCAGTGGCTGCTGCCAGTGGCGATAAGTCGTGTCTTA
CCGGGTTGGACTCAAGACGATAGTTACCGGATAAGGCGCAGCGGTCGGGCTGAACGGGGGGTTCGTGCAC
ACAGCCCAGCTTGGAGCGAACGACCTACACCGAACTGAGATACCTACAGCGTGAGCTATGAGAAAGCGCC
ACGCTTCCCGAAGGGAGAAAGGCGGACAGGTATCCGGTAAGCGGCAGGGTCGGAACAGGAGAGCGCACGA
GGGAGCTTCCAGGGGGAAACGCCTGGTATCTTTATAGTCCTGTCGGGTTTCGCCACCTCTGACTTGAGCG
TCGATTTTTGTGATGCTCGTCAGGGGGGCGGAGCCTATGGAAAAACGCCAGCAACGCGGCCTTTTTACGG
TTCCTGGCCTTTTGCTGGCCTTTTGCTCACATGTTCTTTCCTGCGTTATCCCCTGATTCTGTGGATAACC
GTATTACCGCCTTTGAGTGAGCTGATACCGCTCGCCGCAGCCGAACGACCGAGCGCAGCGAGTCAGTGAG
CGAGGAAGCGGAAGAGCGCCCAATACGCAAACCGCCTCTCCCCGCGCGTTGGCCGATTCATTAATCACTC
TGTGGTCTCAGCTTGAGATTCTTAAATCTTACTGCTGTTTAAGTTGGAACTGAAAAGATCCTTTGTTAGG
AAAAACTACATTAATAAAAGGATTTATAGCCATGTTATGTGTTGCCTGCGGTTACCATCAATTCACCCTC
CCGAATATTCATCAACTTATTACTTAAGCGATTCATTTAATTGAGTGGTTTATCTCAATTATCTTGAAAT
GAAGAAGATCAAAAGACATATATATGATACTTTTGTTAGAGCTTCGAAAAAGACAAAGACAGAAAGATAA
CAACTAGCAATGCGGTTTCAGGCAAATCCGTCATGGTCCATGATGATGAACTAGCCTGATCTGGCTCTTA
ACAAATCTCAATTTTGGTCGCTTGAGACCACGAAGTGGCTCTTCAGTGGACGAAAGGGCCTCGTGATACG
CCTATTTTTATAGGTTAATGTCATGATAATAATGGTTTCTTAGACGTCAGGTGGCACTTTTCGGGGAAAT
GTGCGCGGAACCCCTATTTGTTTATTTTTCTAAATACATTCAAATATGTATCCGCTCATGAGACAATAAC
CCTGATAAATGCTTCAATAATATTGAAAAAGGAAGAGTATGCGCTCACGCAACTGGTCCAGAACCTTGAC
CGAACGCAGCGGTGGTAACGGCGCAGTGGCGGTTTTCATGGCTTGTTATGACTGTTTTTTTTTGGGGTAC
AGTCTATGCCTCGGGCATCCAAGCAGCAAGCGCGTTACGCCGTGGGTCGATGTTTGATGTTATGGAGCAG
CAACGATGTTACGCAGCAGGGCAGTCGCCCTAAAACAAAGTTAAACATCATGAGGGAAGCGGTGATCGCC
GAAGTATCGACTCAACTATCAGAGGTAGTTGGCGTCATCGAGCGCCATCTCGAACCGACGTTGCTGGCCG
TACATTTGTACGGCTCCGCAGTGGATGGCGGCCTGAAGCCACACAGCGATATTGATTTGCTGGTTACGGT
GACCGTAAGGCTTGATGAAACAACGCGGCGAGCTTTGATCAACGACCTTTTGGAAACTTCGGCTTCCCCT
GGAGAGAGCGAGATTCTCCGCGCTGTAGAAGTCACCATTGTTGTGCACGACGACATCATTCCGTGGCGTT
ATCCAGCTAAGCGCGAACTGCAATTTGGAGAATGGCAGCGCAATGACATTCTTGCAGGTATCTTCGAGCC
AGCCACGATCGACATTGATCTGGCTATCTTGCTGACAAAAGCAAGAGAACATAGCGTTGCCTTGGTAGGT
CCAGCGGCGGAGGAACTCTTTGATCCGGTTCCTGAACAGGATCTATTTGAGGCGCTAAATGAAACCTTAA
CGCTATGGAACTCGCCGCCCGACTGGGCTGGCGATGAGCGAAATGTAGTGCTTACGTTGTCCCGCATTTG
GTACAGCGCAGTAACCGGCAAAATCGCGCCGAAGGATGTCGCTGCCGACTGGGCAATGGAGCGCCTGCCG
GCCCAGTATCAGCCCGT
